>Addgene plasmid #26980 | pBABE-Src-Dasatinib-resistant | addgene full sequence | sequence record 142443 | Addgene NGS result
GCAGCCTGAATATGGGCCAAACAGGATATCTGTGGTAAGCAGTTCCTGCCCCGGCTCAGGGCCAAGAACA
GATGGAACAGCTGAATATGGGCCAAACAGGATATCTGTGGTAAGCAGTTCCTGCCCCGGCTCAGGGCCAA
GAACAGATGGTCCCCAGATGCGGTCCAGCCCTCAGCAGTTTCTAGAGAACCATCAGATGTTTCCAGGGTG
CCCCAAGGACCTGAAATGACCCTGTGCCTTATTTGAACTAACCAATCAGTTCGCTTCTCGCTTCTGTTCG
CGCGCTTCTGCTCCCCGAGCTCAATAAAAGAGCCCACAACCCCTCACTCGGGGCGCCAGTCCTCCGATTG
ACTGAGTCGCCCGGGTACCCGTGTATCCAATAAACCCTCTTGCAGTTGCATCCGACTTGTGGTCTCGCTG
TTCCTTGGGAGGGTCTCCTCTGAGTGATTGACTACCCGTCAGCGGGGGTCTTTCATTTGGGGGCTCGTCC
GGGATCGGGAGACCCCTGCCCAGGGACCACCGACCCACCACCGGGAGGCAAGCTGGCCAGCAACTTATCT
GTGTCTGTCCGATTGTCTAGTGTCTATGACTGATTTTATGCGCCTGCGTCGGTACTAGTTAGCTAACTAG
CTCTGTATCTGGCGGACCCGTGGTGGAACTGACGAGTTCTGAACACCCGGCCGCAACCCTGGGAGACGTC
CCAGGGACTTTGGGGGCCGTTTTTGTGGCCCGACCTGAGGAAGGGAGTCGATGTGGAATCCGACCCCGTC
AGGATATGTGGTTCTGGTAGGAGACGAGAACCTAAAACAGTTCCCGCCTCCGTCTGAATTTTTGCTTTCG
GTTTGGAACCGAAGCCGCGCGTCTTGTCTGCTGCAGCGCTGCAGCATCGTTCTGTGTTGTCTCTGTCTGA
CTGTGTTTCTGTATTTGTCTGAAAATTAGGGCCAGACTGTTACCACTCCCTTAAGTTTGACCTTAGGTCA
CTGGAAAGATGTCGAGCGGATCGCTCACAACCAGTCGGTAGATGTCAAGAAGAGACGTTGGGTTACCTTC
TGCTCTGCAGAATGGCCAACCTTTAACGTCGGATGGCCGCGAGACGGCACCTTTAACCGAGACCTCATCA
CCCAGGTTAAGATCAAGGTCTTTTCACCTGGCCCGCATGGACACCCAGACCAGGTCCCCTACATCGTGAC
CTGGGAAGCCTTGGCTTTTGACCCCCCTCCCTGGGTCAAGCCCTTTGTACACCCTAAGCCTCCGCCTCCT
CTTCCTCCATCCGCCCCGTCTCTCCCCCTTGAACCTCCTCGTTCGACCCCGCCTCGATCCTCCCTTTATC
CAGCCCTCACTCCTTCTCTAGGCGCCGGCCGGATCCCAGTGTGGTGGTACGTAGGAATTCATGGGGAGCA
GCAAGAGCAAGCCCAAGGACCCCAGCCAGCGCCGGCGCAGCCTGGAGCCACCCGACAGCACCCACCACGG
GGGATTCCCAGCCTCGCAGACCCCCAACAAGACAGCAGCCCCCGACACGCACCGCACCCCCAGCCGCTCC
TTTGGGACCGTGGCCACCGAGCCCAAGCTCTTCGGGGGCTTCAACACTTCTGACACCGTCACGTCGCCGC
AGCGTGCCGGGGCACTGGCTGGCGGCGTCACCACTTTCGTGGCTCTCTATGACTACGAGTCCCGGACTGA
AACGGACTTGTCCTTCAAGAAAGGAGAACGCCTGCAGATTGTCAACAACACGGAAGGTGACTGGTGGCTG
GCTCATTCCCTCACTACAGGACAGACGGGCTACATCCCCAGTAACTATGTCGCGCCCTCAGACTCCATCC
AGGCTGAAGAGTGGTACTTTGGGAAGATCACTCGTCGGGAGTCCGAGCGGCTGCTGCTCAACCCCGAAAA
CCCCCGGGGAACCTTCTTGGTCCGGGAGAGCGAGACGACAAAAGGTGCCTATTGCCTCTCCGTTTCTGAC
TTTGACAACGCCAAGGGGCTCAATGTGAAGCACTACAAGATCCGCAAGCTGGACAGCGGCGGCTTCTACA
TCACCTCACGCACACAGTTCAGCAGCCTGCAGCAGCTGGTGGCCTACTACTCCAAACATGCTGATGGCTT
GTGCCACCGCCTGACCAACGTCTGCCCCACGTCCAAGCCCCAGACCCAGGGACTCGCCAAGGACGCGTGG
GAAATCCCCCGGGAGTCGCTGCGGCTGGAGGTGAAGCTGGGGCAGGGCTGCTTTGGAGAGGTCTGGATGG
GGACCTGGAACGGCACCACCAGAGTGGCCATAAAGACTCTGAAGCCCGGCACCATGTCCCCGGAGGCCTT
CCTGCAGGAAGCCCAAGTGATGAAGAAGCTCCGGCATGAGAAGCTGGTTCAGCTGTACGCAGTGGTGTCG
GAAGAGCCCATCTACATCGTCATTGAGTACATGAGCAAGGGGAGCCTCCTGGATTTCCTGAAGGGAGAGA
TGGGCAAGTACCTGCGGCTGCCACAGCTCGTCGATATGGCTGCTCAGATTGCATCCGGCATGGCCTATGT
GGAGAGGATGAACTACGTGCACCGAGACCTGCGGGCGGCCAACATCCTGGTGGGGGAGAACCTGGTGTGC
AAGGTGGCTGACTTTGGGCTGGCACGCCTCATCGAGGACAACGAGTACACAGCACGGCAAGGTGCCAAGT
TCCCCATCAAGTGGACAGCCCCCGAGGCAGCCCTCTATGGCCGGTTCACCATCAAGTCGGATGTCTGGTC
CTTCGGCATCCTGCTGACTGAGCTGACCACCAAGGGCCGGGTGCCATACCCAGGGATGGTCAACAGGGAG
GTGCTGGACCAGGTGGAGAGGGGCTACCGCATGCCCTGCCCGCCCGAGTGCCCCGAGTCGCTGCATGACC
TCATGTGCCAGTGCTGGCGGAAGGACCCTGAGGAGCGGCCCACTTTTGAGTACCTGCAGGCCTTCCTGGA
GGACTACTTCACCTCGACAGAGCCCCAGTACCAGCCTGGAGAGAACCTATAGGTCGACCCTGTGGAATGT
GTGTCAGTTAGGGTGTGGAAAGTCCCCAGGCTCCCCAGCAGGCAGAAGTATGCAAAGCATGCATCTCAAT
TAGTCAGCAACCAGGTGTGGAAAGTCCCCAGGCTCCCCAGCAGGCAGAAGTATGCAAAGCATGCATCTCA
ATTAGTCAGCAACCATAGTCCCGCCCCTAACTCCGCCCATCCCGCCCCTAACTCCGCCCAGTTCCGCCCA
TTCTCCGCCCCATGGCTGACTAATTTTTTTTATTTATGCAGAGGCCGAGGCCGCCTCGGCCTCTGAGCTA
TTCCAGAAGTAGTGAGGAGGCTTTTTTGGAGGCCTAGGCTTTTGCAAAAAGCTTGCCAGCTGGGGCGCCC
TCTGGTAAGGTTGGGAAGCCCTGCAGATCTGATCCCGGGGGGCAATGAGATATGAAAAAGCCTGAACTCA
CCGCGACGTCTGTCGAGAAGTTTCTGATCGAAAAGTTCGACAGCGTCTCCGACCTGATGCAGCTCTCGGA
GGGCGAAGAATCTCGTGCTTTCAGCTTCGATGTAGGAGGGCGTGGATATGTCCTGCGGGTAAATAGCTGC
GCCGATGGTTTCTACAAAGATCGTTATGTTTATCGGCACTTTGCATCGGCCGCGCTCCCGATTCCGGAAG
TGCTTGACATTGGGGAATTTAGCGAGAGCCTGACCTATTGCATCTCCCGCCGTGCACAGGGTGTCACGTT
GCAAGACCTGCCTGAAACCGAACTGCCCGCTGTTCTGCAGCCGGTCGCGGAGGCCATGGATGCGATCGCT
GCGGCCGATCTTAGCCAGACGAGCGGGTTCGGCCCATTCGGACCGCAAGGAATCGGTCAATACACTACAT
GGCGTGATTTCATATGCGCGATTGCTGATCCCCATGTGTATCACTGGCAAACTGTGATGGACGACACCGT
CAGTGCGTCCGTCGCGCAGGCTCTCGATGAGCTGATGCTTTGGGCCGAGGACTGCCCCGAAGTCCGGCAC
CTCGTGCACGCGGATTTCGGCTCCAACAATGTCCTGACGGACAATGGCCGCATAACAGCGGTCATTGACT
GGAGCGAGGCGATGTTCGGGGATTCCCAATACGAGGTCGCCAACATCTTCTTCTGGAGGCCGTGGTTGGC
TTGTATGGAGCAGCAGACGCGCTACTTCGAGCGGAGGCATCCGGAGCTTGCAGGATCGCCGCGGCTCCGG
GCGTATATGCTCCGCATTGGTCTTGACCAACTCTATCAGAGCTTGGTTGACGGCAATTTCGATGATGCAG
CTTGGGCGCAGGGTCGATGCGACGCAATCGTCCGATCCGGAGCCGGGACTGTCGGGCGTACACAAATCGC
CCGCAGAAGCGCGGCCGTCTGGACCGATGGCTGTGTAGAAGTACTCGCCGATAGTGGAAACCGACGCCCC
AGCACTCGTCCGAGGGCAAAGGAATAGAGTAGATGCCGACCGGGATCTATCGATGCGGCGGGTGTGGTGG
TTACGCGTAATCTGCTGCTTGCAAACAAAAAAACCACCGCTACCAGCGGTGGTTTGTTTGCCGGATCAAG
AGCTACCAACTCTTTTTCCGAAGGTAACTGGCTTCAGCAGAGCGCAGATACCAAATACTGTTCTTCTAGT
GTAGCCGTAGTTAGGCCACCACTTCAAGAACTCTGTAGCACCGCCTACATACCTCGCTCTGCTAATCCTG
TTACCAGTGGCTGCTGCCAGTGGCGATAAGTCGTGTCTTACCGGGTTGGACTCAAGACGATAGTTACCGG
ATAAGGCGCAGCGGTCGGGCTGAACGGGGGGTTCGTGCACACAGCCCAGCTTGGAGCGAACGACCTACAC
CGAACTGAGATACCTACAGCGTGAGCTATGAGAAAGCGCCACGCTTCCCGAAGGGAGAAAGGCGGACAGG
TATCCGGTAAGCGGCAGGGTCGGAACAGGAGAGCGCACGAGGGAGCTTCCAGGGGGAAACGCCTGGTATC
TTTATAGTCCTGTCGGGTTTCGCCACCTCTGACTTGAGCGTCGATTTTTGTGATGCTCGTCAGGGGGGCG
GAGCCTATGGAAAAACGCCAGCAACGCATCGATAAAATAAAAGATTTTATTTAGTCTCCAGAAAAAGGGG
GGAATGAAAGACCCCACCTGTAGGTTTGGCAAGCTAGCTTAAGTAACGCCATTTTGCAAGGCATGGAAAA
ATACATAACTGAGAATAGAGAAGTTCAGATCAAGGTCAGGAACAGATGGAACAGCTGAATATGGGCCAAA
CAGGATATCTGTGGTAAGCAGTTCCTGCCCCGGCTCAGGGCCAAGAACAGATGGAACAGCTGAATATGGG
CCAAACAGGATATCTGTGGTAAGCAGTTCCTGCCCCGGCTCAGGGCCAAGAACAGATGGTCCCCAGATGC
GGTCCAGCCCTCAGCAGTTTCTAGAGAACCATCAGATGTTTCCAGGGTGCCCCAAGGACCTGAAATGACC
CTGTGCCTTATTTGAACTAACCAATCAGTTCGCTTCTCGCTTCTGTTCGCGCGCTTCTGCTCCCCGAGCT
CAATAAAAGAGCCCACAACCCCTCACTCGGGGCGCCAGTCCTCCGATTGACTGAGTCGCCCGGGTACCCG
TGTATCCAATAAACCCTCTTGCAGTTGCATCCGACTTGTGGTCTCGCTGTTCCTTGGGAGGGTCTCCTCT
GAGTGATTGACTACCCGTCAGCGGGGGTCTTTCACATGCAGCATGTATCAAAATTAATTTGGTTTTTTTT
CTTAAGTATTTACATTAAATGGCCATAGTGCGGCCGCAAATCAATCTAAAGTATATATGAGTAAACTTGG
TCTGACAGTTACCAATGCTTAATCAGTGAGGCACCTATCTCAGCGATCTGTCTATTTCGTTCATCCATAG
TTGCCTGACTCCCCGTCGTGTAGATAACTACGATACGGGAGGGCTTACCATCTGGCCCCAGTGCTGCAAT
GATACCGCGAGACCCACGCTCACCGGCTCCAGATTTATCAGCAATAAACCAGCCAGCCGGAAGGGCCGAG
CGCAGAAGTGGTCCTGCAACTTTATCCGCCTCCATCCAGTCTATTAATTGTTGCCGGGAAGCTAGAGTAA
GTAGTTCGCCAGTTAATAGTTTGCGCAACGTTGTTGCCATTGCTACAGGCATCGTGGTGTCACGCTCGTC
GTTTGGTATGGCTTCATTCAGCTCCGGTTCCCAACGATCAAGGCGAGTTACATGATCCCCCATGTTGTGC
AAAAAAGCGGTTAGCTCCTTCGGTCCTCCGATCGTTGTCAGAAGTAAGTTGGCCGCAGTGTTATCACTCA
TGGTTATGGCAGCACTGCATAATTCTCTTACTGTCATGCCATCCGTAAGATGCTTTTCTGTGACTGGTGA
GTACTCAACCAAGTCATTCTGAGAATAGTGTATGCGGCGACCGAGTTGCTCTTGCCCGGCGTCAATACGG
GATAATACCGCGCCACATAGCAGAACTTTAAAAGTGCTCATCATTGGAAAACGTTCTTCGGGGCGAAAAC
TCTCAAGGATCTTACCGCTGTTGAGATCCAGTTCGATGTAACCCACTCGTGCACCCAACTGATCTTCAGC
ATCTTTTACTTTCACCAGCGTTTCTGGGTGAGCAAAAACAGGAAGGCAAAATGCCGCAAAAAAGGGAATA
AGGGCGACACGGAAATGTTGAATACTCATACTCTTCCTTTTTCAATATTATTGAAGCATTTATCAGGGTT
ATTGTCTCATGAGCGGATACATATTTGAATGTATTTAGAAAAATAAACAAATAGGGGTTCCGCGCACATT
TCCCCGAAAAGTGCCACCT
Features (pLannotate 1.2.2; 12 found; start..end, strand, type, name):
      6..475     +  LTR            LTR: long terminal repeat from Moloney murine leukemia virus
    599..873     +  misc_feature   MESV Ψ (fragment): packaging signal of murine embryonic stem cell virus
    940..1356    +  CDS            gag (truncated): truncated Moloney murine leukemia virus (MMLV) gag gene lacking the start codon
   1391..2989    +  CDS            SRC: SRC_CHICK - Experimental evidence at protein level: Swiss-Prot protein existence level 1. Non-receptor protein tyrosine kinase which is activated following engagement of many different classes of cellular receptors including immune response receptors, integrins and other adhesion receptors, receptor protein tyrosine kinases, G protein-coupled receptors as well as cytokine receptors. Participates in signaling pathways that control a diverse spectrum of biological activities including gene transcription, immune response, cell adhesion, cell cycle progression, apoptosis, migration, and transforma
   3009..3338    +  promoter       SV40 promoter: SV40 enhancer and early promoter
   3412..4434    +  CDS            hph: KHYB_ECOLX - Experimental evidence at protein level: Swiss-Prot protein existence level 1. The aminoglycoside phosphotransferases achieve inactivation of their antibiotic substrates by phosphorylation. Only phosphorylates hygromycin and closely related compounds such as demethyl analogs and destomycin. From Escherichia coli.
   4465..4487    +  rep_origin     f1 ori (fragment): f1 bacteriophage origin of replication; arrow indicates direction of (+) strand synthesis
   4484..5053    +  rep_origin     ori: high-copy-number ColE1/pMB1/pBR322/pUC origin of replication
   5113..5234    +  LTR            3' LTR (ΔU3) (fragment): self-inactivating 3' long terminal repeat (LTR) from Moloney murine leukemia virus
   5235..5704    +  LTR            LTR: long terminal repeat from Moloney murine leukemia virus
   5819..6679    -  CDS            AmpR: β-lactamase; bla; confers resistance to ampicillin, carbenicillin, and related antibiotics
   6680..6784    -  promoter       AmpR promoter: bla
