[The description below was written by a language model from this plasmid's Addgene catalogue record and pLannotate feature annotations shown in this document.]
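Description:
pBABE-Src-Dasatinib-resistant is a Moloney murine leukemia virus-based retroviral expression plasmid built on the pBABE-hygro backbone, designed for stable delivery of a mutant c-Src kinase into mammalian cells. In bacteria it is maintained through a high-copy ColE1/pUC-type origin and selected with ampicillin via the β-lactamase gene and its own promoter, both of which lie outside the main viral cassette. The annotated sequence is about 6.8 kb. The feature table places the bacterial origin between the hygromycin gene and the 3′ LTR, together with a very short f1 ori fragment and a partial ΔU3 LTR match next to the full 3′ LTR. These small hits are probably annotation artefacts rather than functional elements.

The viral region is flanked by MMLV long terminal repeats. Downstream of the 5′ LTR sit a packaging signal and a truncated gag segment lacking its start codon, which together promote efficient encapsidation of the genomic RNA when the plasmid is introduced into a packaging cell line that supplies gag, pol and env in trans. The roughly 1.6 kb chicken c-Src (pp60-c-src) coding sequence was cloned between BamHI and SalI sites and is transcribed from the 5′ LTR. No epitope tag or reporter is annotated. It carries the T338I substitution, which the depositor describes as conferring resistance to the Src-family kinase inhibitor dasatinib. An internal SV40 enhancer/early promoter drives the hygromycin phosphotransferase gene, allowing hygromycin selection of transduced cells.

The associated work concerns Src-dependent survival signalling in latent bone metastasis of breast cancer. A drug-resistant allele of this kind is typically used in rescue experiments to test whether the effects of dasatinib are mediated through Src.
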