Addgene plasmid #26980: pBABE-Src-Dasatinib-resistant
Depositing lab: Joan Massague. Depositing organization: Memorial Sloan-Kettering Cancer Center. Publication: Latent bone metastasis in breast cancer tied to Src-dependent survival signals. Zhang XH, Wang Q, Gerald W, Hudis CA, Norton L, Smid M, Foekens JA, Massague J. Cancer Cell. 2009 Jul 7. 16(1):67-78. 10.1016/j.ccr.2009.05.017 PubMed 19573813.
Backbone
  Vector backbone: pBABE-hygro
  Backbone manufacturer: Addgene Plasmid 1765
  Backbone size w/o insert (bp): 5558
  Vector type: Mammalian Expression, Retroviral
  Selectable markers: Hygromycin
Growth in bacteria
  Bacterial resistance: Ampicillin, 100 μg/mL
  Growth temperature: 37°C
  Growth strain: DH5alpha
  Copy number: High Copy
Gene/Insert
  Gene/Insert name: c-Src (alt name: pp60-c-src)
  Species: G. gallus (chicken)
  Insert size (bp): 1600
  Mutation: T338I
  GenBank ID: V00402
  Entrez Gene: SRC (a.k.a. PP60C-SCR, SDR, c-src)
  Cloning method: Restriction Enzyme; 5′ cloning site BamHI (not destroyed); 3′ cloning site SalI (not destroyed)
  Sequencing primers: 5′ pBABE-5; 3′ pBABE-3
Terms and licenses: Academic/Nonprofit Terms; Industry Terms: Not Available to Industry
Depositor comments: Dasatinib resistant mutant. GenBank: V00402.1
How to cite: pBABE-Src-Dasatinib-resistant was a gift from Joan Massague (Addgene plasmid # 26980 ; http://n2t.net/addgene:26980 ; RRID:Addgene_26980)
