>Addgene plasmid #26980 | pBABE-Src-Dasatinib-resistant | addgene partial sequence | sequence record 32454 | 26980 with pBABE-3
GCTGGTACTGGGGCTCTGTCGAGGTGAAGTAGTCCTCCAGGAAGGCCTGCAGGTACTCAAAAGTGGGCCG
CTCCTCAGGGTCCTTCCGCCAGCACTGGCACATGAGGTCATGCAGCGACTCGGGGCACTCGGGCGGGCAG
GGCATGCGGTAGCCCCTCTCCACCTGGTCCAGCACCTCCCTGTTGACCATCCCTGGGTATGGCACCCGGC
CCTTGGTGGTCAGCTCAGTCAGCAGGATGCCGAAGGACCAGACATCCGACTTGATGGTGAACCGGCCATA
GAGGGCTGCCTCGGGGGCTGTCCACTTGATGGGGAACTTGGCACCTTGCCGTGCTGTGTACTCGTTGTCC
TCGATGAGGCGTGCCAGCCCAAAGTCAGCCACCTTGCACACCAGGTTCTCCCCCACCAGGATGTTGGCCG
CCCGCAGGTCTCGGTGCACGTAGTTCATCCTCTCCACATAGGCCATGCCGGATGCAATCTGAGCAGCCAT
ATCGACGAGCTGTGGCAGCCGCAGGTACTTGCCCATCTCTCCCTTCAGGAAATCCAGGAGGCTCCCCTTG
CTCATGTACTCAATGACGATGTAGATGGGCTCTTCCGACACCACTGCGTACAGCTGAACCAGCTTCTCAT
GCCGGAGCTTCTTCATCACTTGGGCTTCCTGCAGGAAGGCCTCCGGGGACATGGTGCCGGGCTTCAGAGT
CTTTATGGCCACTCTGGTGGTGCCGTTCCAGGTCCCCATCCAGACCTCTCCAAAGCAGCCCTGCCCCAGC
TTCACCTCCAGCCGCAGCGACTCCCGGGGGATTTCCCACGCGTCCTTGGCGAGTCCCTGGGTCTGGGGCT
T
