>Addgene plasmid #26980 | pBABE-Src-Dasatinib-resistant | addgene partial sequence | sequence record 32455 | 26980 with pBABE-3
GTGGGCCGCTCCTCAGGGTCCTTCCGCCAGCACTGGCACATGAGGTCATGCAGCGACTCGGGGCACTCGG
GCGGGCAGGGCATGCGGTAGCCCCTCTCCACCTGGTCCAGCACCTCCCTGTTGACCATCCCTGGGTATGG
CACCCGGCCCTTGGTGGTCAGCTCAGTCAGCAGGATGCCGAAGGACCAGACATCCGACTTGATGGTGAAC
CGGCCATAGAGGGCTGCCTCGGGGGCTGTCCACTTGATGGGGAACTTGGCACCTTGCCGTGCTGTGTACT
CGTTGTCCTCGATGAGGCGTGCCAGCCCAAAGTCAGCCACCTTGCACACCAGGTTCTCCCCCACCAGGAT
GTTGGCCGCCCGCAGGTCTCGGTGCACGTAGTTCATCCTCTCCACATAGGCCATGCCGGATGCAATCTGA
GCAGCCATATCGACGAGCTGTGGCAGCCGCAGGTACTTGCCCATCTCTCCCTTCAGGAAATCCAGGAGGC
TCCCCTTGCTCATGTACTC
